>Addgene plasmid #225143 | P4-TadCBEd | addgene full sequence | sequence record 445268 | Addgene NGS Result
ATGTCTCCCGAAGATAAAATAGCTCAACTCAAACAGAAAATTCAGGCTTTGAAACAAGAAAACCAGCAGT
TGGAGGAAGAAAATGCGGCCCTGGAGTATGGCAGTGGCGGTAGTTCTGGCGGCTCACTTCAACTGCCTCC
ACTTGAAAGACTGACACTGGGATCATTACAATTACCTCCTTTAGAACGATTAACACTCGGTTCACTACAG
CTTCCGCCTCTTGAGAGATTGACATTAAGTGGTGGATCTACGTCCACGCTGCTAATGGAGAACTCGTCTG
GAGGTTCTAAACGGACAGCCGACGGAAGCGAGTTCGAGTCACCAAAGAAGAAGCGGAAAGTCAGTTCTGA
GGTGGAGTTTTCCCACGAGTACTGGATGAGACATGCCCTGACCCTGGCCAAGAGGGCACGGGATGAGAGG
AAGGCGCCTGTGGGAGCCGTGCTGGTGCTGAACAATAGAGTGATCGGCGAGGGCTGGAACAGAGCCATCG
GCCTGCACGACCCAACAGCCCATGCCGAAATTATAGCCCTGAGACAGGGCGGCCTGGTCATGCAGAACTA
CAGACTGATTGACGCCACCCTGTACGTGACATTCGAGCCTTGCGTGATGTGCGCCGGCGCCATGATCAAC
TCTAGGATCGGCCGCGTGGTGTTTGGCGTGAGGAACTCAAAAAGAGGCGCCGCAGGCTCCCTGATGAACG
TGCTGAACTACCCCGGAATGAATCACCGCGTCGAAATTACCGAGGGAATCCTGGCAGATGAATGTGCCGC
CCTGCTGTGCGATTTCTATCGGATGCCTAGACAGGTGTTCAATGCTCAGAAGAAGGCCCAGAGCTCCATC
AACTCTGGCGGATCTAGCGGAGGATCCTCTGGCAGCGAGACACCAGGAACAAGCGAGTCAGCAACACCAG
AGAGCAGTGGCGGCAGCAGCGGCGGCAGCGACAAGAAGTACAGCATCGGCCTGGCCATCGGCACCAACTC
TGTGGGCTGGGCCGTGATCACCGACGAGTACAAGGTGCCCAGCAAGAAATTCAAGGTGCTGGGCAACACC
GACCGGCACAGCATCAAGAAGAACCTGATCGGAGCCCTGCTGTTCGACAGCGGCGAAACAGCCGAGGCCA
CCCGGCTGAAGAGAACCGCCAGAAGAAGATACACCAGACGGAAGAACCGGATCTGCTATCTGCAAGAGAT
CTTCAGCAACGAGATGGCCAAGGTGGACGACAGCTTCTTCCACAGACTGGAAGAGTCCTTCCTGGTGGAA
GAGGATAAGAAGCACGAGCGGCACCCCATCTTCGGCAACATCGTGGACGAGGTGGCCTACCACGAGAAGT
ACCCCACCATCTACCACCTGAGAAAGAAACTGGTGGACAGCACCGACAAGGCCGACCTGCGGCTGATCTA
TCTGGCCCTGGCCCACATGATCAAGTTCCGGGGCCACTTCCTGATCGAGGGCGACCTGAACCCCGACAAC
AGCGACGTGGACAAGCTGTTCATCCAGCTGGTGCAGACCTACAACCAGCTGTTCGAGGAAAACCCCATCA
ACGCCAGCGGCGTGGACGCCAAGGCCATCCTGTCTGCCAGACTGAGCAAGAGCAGACGGCTGGAAAATCT
GATCGCCCAGCTGCCCGGCGAGAAGAAGAATGGCCTGTTCGGAAACCTGATTGCCCTGAGCCTGGGCCTG
ACCCCCAACTTCAAGAGCAACTTCGACCTGGCCGAGGATGCCAAACTGCAGCTGAGCAAGGACACCTACG
ACGACGACCTGGACAACCTGCTGGCCCAGATCGGCGACCAGTACGCCGACCTGTTTCTGGCCGCCAAGAA
CCTGTCCGACGCCATCCTGCTGAGCGACATCCTGAGAGTGAACACCGAGATCACCAAGGCCCCCCTGAGC
GCCTCTATGATCAAGAGATACGACGAGCACCACCAGGACCTGACCCTGCTGAAAGCTCTCGTGCGGCAGC
AGCTGCCTGAGAAGTACAAAGAGATTTTCTTCGACCAGAGCAAGAACGGCTACGCCGGCTACATTGACGG
CGGAGCCAGCCAGGAAGAGTTCTACAAGTTCATCAAGCCCATCCTGGAAAAGATGGACGGCACCGAGGAA
CTGCTCGTGAAGCTGAACAGAGAGGACCTGCTGCGGAAGCAGCGGACCTTCGACAACGGCAGCATCCCCC
ACCAGATCCACCTGGGAGAGCTGCACGCCATTCTGCGGCGGCAGGAAGATTTTTACCCATTCCTGAAGGA
CAACCGGGAAAAGATCGAGAAGATCCTGACCTTCCGCATCCCCTACTACGTGGGCCCTCTGGCCAGGGGA
AACAGCAGATTCGCCTGGATGACCAGAAAGAGCGAGGAAACCATCACCCCCTGGAACTTCGAGGAAGTGG
TGGACAAGGGCGCTTCCGCCCAGAGCTTCATCGAGCGGATGACCAACTTCGATAAGAACCTGCCCAACGA
GAAGGTGCTGCCCAAGCACAGCCTGCTGTACGAGTACTTCACCGTGTATAACGAGCTGACCAAAGTGAAA
TACGTGACCGAGGGAATGAGAAAGCCCGCCTTCCTGAGCGGCGAGCAGAAAAAGGCCATCGTGGACCTGC
TGTTCAAGACCAACCGGAAAGTGACCGTGAAGCAGCTGAAAGAGGACTACTTCAAGAAAATCGAGTGCTT
CGACTCCGTGGAAATCTCCGGCGTGGAAGATCGGTTCAACGCCTCCCTGGGCACATACCACGATCTGCTG
AAAATTATCAAGGACAAGGACTTCCTGGACAATGAGGAAAACGAGGACATTCTGGAAGATATCGTGCTGA
CCCTGACACTGTTTGAGGACAGAGAGATGATCGAGGAACGGCTGAAAACCTATGCCCACCTGTTCGACGA
CAAAGTGATGAAGCAGCTGAAGCGGCGGAGATACACCGGCTGGGGCAGGCTGAGCCGGAAGCTGATCAAC
GGCATCCGGGACAAGCAGTCCGGCAAGACAATCCTGGATTTCCTGAAGTCCGACGGCTTCGCCAACAGAA
ACTTCATGCAGCTGATCCACGACGACAGCCTGACCTTTAAAGAGGACATCCAGAAAGCCCAGGTGTCCGG
CCAGGGCGATAGCCTGCACGAGCACATTGCCAATCTGGCCGGCAGCCCCGCCATTAAGAAGGGCATCCTG
CAGACAGTGAAGGTGGTGGACGAGCTCGTGAAAGTGATGGGCCGGCACAAGCCCGAGAACATCGTGATCG
AAATGGCCAGAGAGAACCAGACCACCCAGAAGGGACAGAAGAACAGCCGCGAGAGAATGAAGCGGATCGA
AGAGGGCATCAAAGAGCTGGGCAGCCAGATCCTGAAAGAACACCCCGTGGAAAACACCCAGCTGCAGAAC
GAGAAGCTGTACCTGTACTACCTGCAGAATGGGCGGGATATGTACGTGGACCAGGAACTGGACATCAACC
GGCTGTCCGACTACGATGTGGACCATATCGTGCCTCAGAGCTTTCTGAAGGACGACTCCATCGACAACAA
GGTGCTGACCAGAAGCGACAAGAACCGGGGCAAGAGCGACAACGTGCCCTCCGAAGAGGTCGTGAAGAAG
ATGAAGAACTACTGGCGGCAGCTGCTGAACGCCAAGCTGATTACCCAGAGAAAGTTCGACAATCTGACCA
AGGCCGAGAGAGGCGGCCTGAGCGAACTGGATAAGGCCGGCTTCATCAAGAGACAGCTGGTGGAAACCCG
GCAGATCACAAAGCACGTGGCACAGATCCTGGACTCCCGGATGAACACTAAGTACGACGAGAATGACAAG
CTGATCCGGGAAGTGAAAGTGATCACCCTGAAGTCCAAGCTGGTGTCCGATTTCCGGAAGGATTTCCAGT
TTTACAAAGTGCGCGAGATCAACAACTACCACCACGCCCACGACGCCTACCTGAACGCCGTCGTGGGAAC
CGCCCTGATCAAAAAGTACCCTAAGCTGGAAAGCGAGTTCGTGTACGGCGACTACAAGGTGTACGACGTG
CGGAAGATGATCGCCAAGAGCGAGCAGGAAATCGGCAAGGCTACCGCCAAGTACTTCTTCTACAGCAACA
TCATGAACTTTTTCAAGACCGAGATTACCCTGGCCAACGGCGAGATCCGGAAGCGGCCTCTGATCGAGAC
AAACGGCGAAACCGGGGAGATCGTGTGGGATAAGGGCCGGGATTTTGCCACCGTGCGGAAAGTGCTGAGC
ATGCCCCAAGTGAATATCGTGAAAAAGACCGAGGTGCAGACAGGCGGCTTCAGCAAAGAGTCTATCCTGC
CCAAGAGGAACAGCGATAAGCTGATCGCCAGAAAGAAGGACTGGGACCCTAAGAAGTACGGCGGCTTCGA
CAGCCCCACCGTGGCCTATTCTGTGCTGGTGGTGGCCAAAGTGGAAAAGGGCAAGTCCAAGAAACTGAAG
AGTGTGAAAGAGCTGCTGGGGATCACCATCATGGAAAGAAGCAGCTTCGAGAAGAATCCCATCGACTTTC
TGGAAGCCAAGGGCTACAAAGAAGTGAAAAAGGACCTGATCATCAAGCTGCCTAAGTACTCCCTGTTCGA
GCTGGAAAACGGCCGGAAGAGAATGCTGGCCTCTGCCGGCGAACTGCAGAAGGGAAACGAACTGGCCCTG
CCCTCCAAATATGTGAACTTCCTGTACCTGGCCAGCCACTATGAGAAGCTGAAGGGCTCCCCCGAGGATA
ATGAGCAGAAACAGCTGTTTGTGGAACAGCACAAGCACTACCTGGACGAGATCATCGAGCAGATCAGCGA
GTTCTCCAAGAGAGTGATCCTGGCCGACGCTAATCTGGACAAAGTGCTGTCCGCCTACAACAAGCACCGG
GATAAGCCCATCAGAGAGCAGGCCGAGAATATCATCCACCTGTTTACCCTGACCAATCTGGGAGCCCCTG
CCGCCTTCAAGTACTTTGACACCACCATCGACCGGAAGAGGTACACCAGCACCAAAGAGGTGCTGGACGC
CACCCTGATCCACCAGAGCATCACCGGCCTGTACGAGACACGGATCGACCTGTCTCAGCTGGGAGGTGAC
AGCGGCGGGAGCGGCGGGAGCGGGGGGAGCACTAATCTGAGCGACATCATTGAGAAGGAGACTGGGAAAC
AGCTGGTCATTCAGGAGTCCATCCTGATGCTGCCTGAGGAGGTGGAGGAAGTGATCGGCAACAAGCCAGA
GTCTGACATCCTGGTGCACACCGCCTACGACGAGTCCACAGATGAGAATGTGATGCTGCTGACCTCTGAC
GCCCCCGAGTATAAGCCTTGGGCCCTGGTCATCCAGGATTCTAACGGCGAGAATAAGATCAAGATGCTGA
GCGGAGGATCCGGAGGATCTGGAGGCAGCACCAACCTGTCTGACATCATCGAGAAGGAGACAGGCAAGCA
GCTGGTCATCCAGGAGAGCATCCTGATGCTGCCCGAAGAAGTCGAAGAAGTGATCGGAAACAAGCCTGAG
AGCGATATCCTGGTCCATACCGCCTACGACGAGAGTACCGACGAAAATGTGATGCTGCTGACATCCGACG
CCCCAGAGTATAAGCCCTGGGCTCTGGTCATCCAGGATTCCAACGGAGAGAACAAAATCAAAATGCTGTC
TGGCGGCTCAAAAAGAACCGCCGACGGCAGCGAATTCGAGCCCAAGAAGAAGAGGAAAGTCTGAGATCTT
TTTCCCTCTGCCAAAAATTATGGGGACATCATGAAGCCCCTTGAGCATCTGACTTCTGGCTAATAAAGGA
AATTTATTTTCATTGCAATAGTGTGTTGGAATTTTTTGTGTCTCTCACTCGGAAGGACATATGGGAGGGC
AAATCATTTAAAACATCAGAATGAGTATTTGGTTTAGAGTTTGGCAACATATGCCCATATGCTGGCTGCC
ATGAACAAAGGTTGGCTATAAAGAGGTCATCAGTATATGAAACAGCCCCCTGCTGTCCATTCCTTATTCC
ATAGAAAAGCCTTGACTTGAGGTTAGATTTTTTTTATATTTTGTTTTGTGTTATTTTTTTCTTTAACATC
CCTAAAATTTTCCTTACATGTTTTACTAGCCAGATTTTTCCTCCTCTCCTGACTACTCCCAGTCATAGCT
GTCCCTCTTCTCTTATGGAGATCCCTCGACGGATCGGCCGCAATTCGTAACCATGTCATAGCTGTTTCCT
GTGTGAAATTGTTATCCGCTCACAATTCCACACAACATACGAGCCGGAAGCATAAAGTGTAAAGCCTGGG
GTGCCTAATGAGTGAGCTAACTCACATTAATTGCGTTGCGCTCACTGCCCGCTTTCCAGTCGGGAAACCT
GTCGTGCCAGCTGCATTAATGAATCGGCCAACGCGCGGGGAGAGGCGGTTTGCGTATTGGGCGCTCTTCC
GCTTCCTCGCTCACTGACTCGCTGCGCTCGGTCGTTCGGCTGCGGCGAGCGGTATCAGCTCACTCAAAGG
CGGTAATACGGTTATCCACAGAATCAGGGGATAACGCAGGAAAGAACATGTGAGCAAAAGGCCAGCAAAA
GGCCAGGAACCGTAAAAAGGCCGCGTTGCTGGCGTTTTTCCATAGGCTCCGCCCCCCTGACGAGCATCAC
AAAAATCGACGCTCAAGTCAGAGGTGGCGAAACCCGACAGGACTATAAAGATACCAGGCGTTTCCCCCTG
GAAGCTCCCTCGTGCGCTCTCCTGTTCCGACCCTGCCGCTTACCGGATACCTGTCCGCCTTTCTCCCTTC
GGGAAGCGTGGCGCTTTCTCATAGCTCACGCTGTAGGTATCTCAGTTCGGTGTAGGTCGTTCGCTCCAAG
CTGGGCTGTGTGCACGAACCCCCCGTTCAGCCCGACCGCTGCGCCTTATCCGGTAACTATCGTCTTGAGT
CCAACCCGGTAAGACACGACTTATCGCCACTGGCAGCAGCCACTGGTAACAGGATTAGCAGAGCGAGGTA
TGTAGGCGGTGCTACAGAGTTCTTGAAGTGGTGGCCTAACTACGGCTACACTAGAAGAACAGTATTTGGT
ATCTGCGCTCTGCTGAAGCCAGTTACCTTCGGAAAAAGAGTTGGTAGCTCTTGATCCGGCAAACAAACCA
CCGCTGGTAGCGGTGGTTTTTTTGTTTGCAAGCAGCAGATTACGCGCAGAAAAAAAGGATCTCAAGAAGA
TCCTTTGATCTTTTCTACGGGGTCTGACGCTCAGTGGAACGAAAACTCACGTTAAGGGATTTTGGTCATG
AGATTATCAAAAAGGATCTTCACCTAGATCCTTTTAAATTAAAAATGAAGTTTTAAATCAATCTAAAGTA
TATATGAGTAAACTTGGTCTGACAGTTACCAATGCTTAATCAGTGAGGCACCTATCTCAGCGATCTGTCT
ATTTCGTTCATCCATAGTTGCCTGACTCCCCGTCGTGTAGATAACTACGATACGGGAGGGCTTACCATCT
GGCCCCAGTGCTGCAATGATACCGCGAGACCCACGCTCACCGGCTCCAGATTTATCAGCAATAAACCAGC
CAGCCGGAAGGGCCGAGCGCAGAAGTGGTCCTGCAACTTTATCCGCCTCCATCCAGTCTATTAATTGTTG
CCGGGAAGCTAGAGTAAGTAGTTCGCCAGTTAATAGTTTGCGCAACGTTGTTGCCATTGCTACAGGCATC
GTGGTGTCACGCTCGTCGTTTGGTATGGCTTCATTCAGCTCCGGTTCCCAACGATCAAGGCGAGTTACAT
GATCCCCCATGTTGTGCAAAAAAGCGGTTAGCTCCTTCGGTCCTCCGATCGTTGTCAGAAGTAAGTTGGC
CGCAGTGTTATCACTCATGGTTATGGCAGCACTGCATAATTCTCTTACTGTCATGCCATCCGTAAGATGC
TTTTCTGTGACTGGTGAGTACTCAACCAAGTCATTCTGAGAATAGTGTATGCGGCGACCGAGTTGCTCTT
GCCCGGCGTCAATACGGGATAATACCGCGCCACATAGCAGAACTTTAAAAGTGCTCATCATTGGAAAACG
TTCTTCGGGGCGAAAACTCTCAAGGATCTTACCGCTGTTGAGATCCAGTTCGATGTAACCCACTCGTGCA
CCCAACTGATCTTCAGCATCTTTTACTTTCACCAGCGTTTCTGGGTGAGCAAAAACAGGAAGGCAAAATG
CCGCAAAAAAGGGAATAAGGGCGACACGGAAATGTTGAATACTCATACTCTTCCTTTTTCAATATTATTG
AAGCATTTATCAGGGTTATTGTCTCATGAGCGGATACATATTTGAATGTATTTAGAAAAATAAACAAATA
GGGGTTCCGCGCACATTTCCCCGAAAAGTGCCACCTAAATTGTAAGCGTTAATATTTTGTTAAAATTCGC
GTTAAATTTTTGTTAAATCAGCTCATTTTTTAACCAATAGGCCGAAATCGGCAAAATCCCTTATAAATCA
AAAGAATAGACCGAGATAGGGT
[37 nt withheld, positions 8423-8459]
AAAGAACGTGGACTCCAACGTCAAAGG
[49 nt withheld, positions 8487-8535]
T
[91 nt withheld, positions 8537-8627]
G
[124 nt withheld, positions 8629-8752]
CCCATTCGCCATTCAGGCTGCGCAACTGTTGGGAAGGGCGATCGGTGCGGGCCTCTTCGCTATTACGCCA
GCTGGCGAAAGGGGGATGTGCTGCAAGGCGATTAAGTTGGGTAACGCCAGGGTTTTCCCAGTCACGACGT
TGTAAAACGACGGCCAGTGAGCGCGCGTAATACGACTCACTATAGGGCGAATTGGAGCTCCACCGCGGTG
GCGGCCGCTCTAGAGAGCTTGGCCCATTGCATACGTTGTATCCATATCATAATATGTACATTTATATTGG
CTCATGTCCAACATTACCGCCATGTTGACATTGATTATTGACTAGTTATTAATAGTAATCAATTACGGGG
TCATTAGTTCATAGCCCATATATGGAGTTCCGCGTTACATAACTTACGGTAAATGGCCCGCCTGGCTGAC
CGCCCAACGACCCCCGCCCATTGACGTCAATAATGACGTATGTTCCCATAGTAACGCCAATAGGGACTTT
CCATTGACGTCAATGGGTGGAGTATTTACGGTAAACTGCCCACTTGGCAGTACATCAAGTGTATCATATG
CCAAGTACGCCCCCTATTGACGTCAATGACGGTAAATGGCCCGCCTGGCATTATGCCCAGTACATGACCT
TATGGGACTTTCCTACTTGGCAGTACATCTACGTATTAGTCATCGCTATTACCATGGTGATGCGGTTTTG
GCAGTACATCAATGGGCGTGGATAGCGGTTTGACTCACGGGGATTTCCAAGTCTCCACCCCATTGACGTC
AATGGGAGTTTGTTTTGGCACCAAAATCAACGGGACTTTCCAAAATGTCGTAACAACTCCGCCCCATTGA
CGCAAATGGGCGGTAGGCGTGTACGGTGGGAGGTCTATATAAGCAGAGCTCGTTTAGTGAACCGTCAGAT
CGCCTGGAGACGCCATCCACGCTGTTTTGACCTCCATAGAAGACACCGGGACCGATCCAGCCTCCGGTCG
ACCGATCCTGAGAACTTCAGGGTGAGTTTGGGGACCCTTGATTGTTCTTTCTTTTTCGCTATTGTAAAAT
TCATGTTATATGGAGGGGGCAAAGTTTTCAGGGTGTTGTTTAGAATGGGAAGATGTCCCTTGTATCACCA
TGGACCCTCATGATAATTTTGTTTCTTTCACTTTCTACTCTGTTGACAACCATTGTCTCCTCTTATTTTC
TTTTCATTTTCTGTAACTTTTTCGTTAAACTTTAGCTTGCATTTGTAACGAATTTTTAAATTCACTTTTG
TTTATTTGTCAGATTGTAAGTACTTTCTCTAATCACTTTTTTTTCAAGGCAATCAGGGTATATTATATTG
TACTTCAGCACAGTTTTAGAGAACAATTGTTATAATTAAATGATAAGGTAGAATATTTCTGCATATAAAT
TCTGGCTGGCGTGGAAATATTCTTATTGGTAGAAACAACTACACCCTGGTCATCATCCTGCCTTTCTCTT
TATGGTTACAATGATATACACTGTTTGAGATGAGGATAAAATACTCTGAGTCCAAACCGGGCCCCTCTGC
TAACCATGTTCATGCCTTCTTCTCTTTCCTACAGCTCCTGGGCAACGTGCTGGTTGTTGTGCTGTCTCAT
CATTTTGGCAAAGAATTCCTCGAGGGCCGGATCCGAATTCCTGTATTTGTCTGAAAAC
Features (pLannotate 1.2.2; 19 found; start..end, strand, type, name):
    346..837     +  CDS            tadA: TADA_ECOLI - Also known as yfhC. Experimental evidence at protein level: Swiss-Prot protein existence level 1. Catalyzes the deamination of adenosine to inosine at the wobble position 34 of tRNA(Arg2). Essential for cell viability. From Escherichia coli (strain K12).
    940..2541    +  CDS            dCas9(N): N-terminal portion of catalytically inactive Streptococcus pyogenes dCas9 carrying the D10A mutation (Zetsche et al., 2015)
   2542..5036    +  CDS            Cas9(C) (fragment): C-terminal portion of Streptococcus pyogenes Cas9 (Zetsche et al., 2015)
   5350..5598    +  CDS            UGI: UNGI_BPPB2 - Experimental evidence at protein level: Swiss-Prot protein existence level 1. This protein binds specifically and reversibly to the host uracil-DNA glycosylase, preventing removal of uracil residues from PBS2 DNA by the host uracil-excision repair system. From Bacillus phage PBS2 (Bacteriophage PBS2).
   5732..5787    +  polyA_signal   β-globin poly(A) signal: rabbit β-globin polyadenylation signal (Gil and Proudfoot, 1987)
   6169..6185    -  protein_bind   lac operator: The lac repressor binds to the lac operator to inhibit transcription in E. coli. This inhibition can be relieved by adding lactose or isopropyl-β-D-thiogalactopyranoside (IPTG). lac repressor encoded by lacI
   6193..6223    -  promoter       lac promoter: promoter for the E. coli lac operon
   6238..6259    -  protein_bind   CAP binding site: CAP binding activates transcription in the presence of cAMP. E. coli catabolite activator protein
   6272..6364    -  CDS            lacI (fragment): lac repressor; lacI; The lac repressor binds to the lac operator to inhibit transcription in E. coli. This inhibition can be relieved by adding lactose or isopropyl-β-D-thiogalactopyranoside (IPTG).
   6547..7135    -  rep_origin     ori: high-copy-number ColE1/pMB1/pBR322/pUC origin of replication
   7306..8166    -  CDS            AmpR: β-lactamase; bla; confers resistance to ampicillin, carbenicillin, and related antibiotics
   8167..8271    -  promoter       AmpR promoter: bla
   8324..8752    -  rep_origin     f1 ori (sequence partly withheld): f1 bacteriophage origin of replication; arrow indicates direction of (+) strand synthesis
   8757..8912    -  CDS            lacZα (fragment): LacZα fragment of β-galactosidase; lacZ fragment
   8920..8938    +  promoter       T7 promoter: promoter for bacteriophage T7 RNA polymerase
   8947..8976    +  misc_feature   MCS (fragment): pBluescript multiple cloning site
   9059..9438    +  enhancer       CMV enhancer: human cytomegalovirus immediate early enhancer
   9439..9642    +  promoter       CMV promoter: human cytomegalovirus (CMV) immediate early promoter
   9754..10326   +  intron         β-globin intron: intron from rabbit β-globin gene
