[The description below was written by a language model from this plasmid's Addgene catalogue record and pLannotate feature annotations shown in this document.]
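Description:
P4-TadCBEd is a mammalian expression plasmid of about 10.4 kb built on a pcDNA3-like backbone. Its recorded purpose is to act as a packaging plasmid for the TadCBEd base editor in the v3b PE-eVLP (engineered virus-like particle) architecture. It is propagated in E. coli through a high-copy ColE1/pUC-type origin with ampicillin selection from the β-lactamase gene. The backbone also carries an f1 phage origin, a T7 promoter, and remnants of a pBluescript-style cloning region (lacZα and lacI fragments, lac promoter and operator, partial MCS), which have no evident role in the construct's function. No mammalian selection marker is annotated, which fits transient use in producer cells.

The expression cassette spans the plasmid's numbering origin. A CMV enhancer and promoter followed by a rabbit β-globin intron drive an open reading frame that ends at a rabbit β-globin polyadenylation signal. The annotated coding segments are a TadA-derived deaminase domain, a Streptococcus pyogenes Cas9 detected as an N-terminal portion carrying the D10A mutation plus a C-terminal portion, and a uracil glycosylase inhibitor (UGI) from phage PBS2. This layout corresponds to a TadA-derived cytosine base editor: the deaminase acts on the strand displaced by Cas9, and UGI blocks excision of the resulting uracil.

About 345 nt upstream of the TadA annotation and a stretch between Cas9 and UGI are unannotated. The "P4" element of the name is not defined in the record. It presumably corresponds to a module that recruits the editor into particles, but this cannot be confirmed from the features. No viral gag, pol or envelope sequences are annotated, so other particle components would have to come from separate plasmids.
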