Addgene plasmid #225143: P4-TadCBEd
Purpose: Packaging plasmid for TadCBEd in v3b PE-eVLP architecture
Depositing lab: David Liu. Depositing organization: Broad Institute. Publication: Engineered virus-like particles for transient delivery of prime editor ribonucleoprotein complexes in vivo. An M, Raguram A, Du SW, Banskota S, Davis JR, Newby GA, Chen PZ, Palczewski K, Liu DR. Nat Biotechnol. 2024 Jan 8. doi: 10.1038/s41587-023-02078-y. PubMed 38191664.
Backbone
  Vector backbone: pCDNA3-like
  Backbone size w/o insert (bp): 4756
  Total vector size (bp): 10420
  Vector type: Mammalian Expression
Growth in bacteria
  Bacterial resistance: Ampicillin, 100 μg/mL
  Growth temperature: 37°C
  Growth strain: DH5alpha
  Copy number: High Copy
Gene/Insert
  Gene/Insert name: P4-TadCBEd
  Insert size (bp): 5664
Terms and licenses: Academic/Nonprofit Terms; Industry Terms: Not Available to Industry
How to cite: P4-TadCBEd was a gift from David Liu (Addgene plasmid # 225143 ; http://n2t.net/addgene:225143 ; RRID:Addgene_225143)
